Addgene plasmid #48403: pFUSB4_AGAT
Depositing lab: Stephen Ekker. Depositing organization: Mayo Foundation for Medical Education and Research. Publication: High Efficiency In Vivo Genome Engineering with a Simplified 15-RVD GoldyTALEN Design. Ma AC, Lee HB, Clark KJ, Ekker SC. PLoS One. 2013 May 29;8(5):e65259. doi: 10.1371/journal.pone.0065259. Print 2013. PubMed 23734242.
Backbone
  Vector backbone: pFUS_B4
  Vector type: Mammalian Expression, TALEN
Growth in bacteria
  Bacterial resistance: Spectinomycin, 50 μg/mL
  Growth temperature: 37°C
  Growth strain: Top10
  Copy number: Unknown
Gene/Insert
  Gene/Insert name: RVD sequence: NI NN NI NG
  Species: Synthetic
  Cloning method: Unknown
  Sequencing primers: 5′ ttgatgcctggcagttccct; 3′ cgaaccgaacaggcttatgt
Terms and licenses: Academic/Nonprofit Terms; Industry Terms: Not Available to Industry
Depositor comments: Plasmid was created using Golden Gate cloning.
How to cite: pFUSB4_AGAT was a gift from Stephen Ekker (Addgene plasmid # 48403 ; http://n2t.net/addgene:48403 ; RRID:Addgene_48403)
