[The description below was written by a language model from this plasmid's Addgene catalogue record and pLannotate feature annotations shown in this document.]
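Description:
pFUSB4_AGAT is a small (about 2.9 kb) bacterial intermediate plasmid for TALEN assembly, built on the pFUS_B4 backbone by Golden Gate cloning. Its synthetic insert is a pre-assembled array of four TAL effector repeats carrying the repeat-variable diresidues NI, NN, NI and NG. Under the standard RVD code these recognise A, G, A and T, which gives the "AGAT" in the name. The catalogue lists the vector type as mammalian expression/TALEN. However, the annotated features include no eukaryotic promoter, polyadenylation signal or nuclease domain, so the plasmid looks like a repeat-module carrier rather than an expression construct in its own right.

The plasmid replicates in E. coli from a high-copy ColE1/pUC-type origin, although the catalogue gives copy number as unknown. Selection is with spectinomycin through the aadA (SmR) aminoglycoside adenylyltransferase gene. A fragment of a class 1 integron Pc promoter and a remnant of a gentamicin resistance gene lie upstream of aadA, presumably left over from the source of the resistance cassette. The other annotations are short lacZα and lacI fragments and the rrnB T1 and T2 terminators. The residual lacZα piece fits with the repeat array having replaced a blue/white screening cassette during cloning, though the record does not say this. The automated feature table does not annotate the TAL repeat array itself, which probably sits in the unannotated region near the lacZα remnant.

The associated publication describes a simplified 15-RVD GoldyTALEN design for in vivo genome engineering. Pre-built four-repeat modules like this one are typically combined with other repeat arrays in a second Golden Gate step to build a full-length TALEN in a final expression backbone.
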