Features (pLannotate 1.2.2; 8 found; start..end, strand, type, name):
      3..39      -  CDS            lacZα (fragment): LacZα fragment of β-galactosidase; lacZ fragment
    596..619     +  promoter       Pc promoter (fragment): intI1 (promoter lies within the coding sequence); class 1 integron promoter
    795..851     +  CDS            GmR (fragment): gentamycin acetyltransferase; aacC1; confers resistance to gentamycin
    858..1649    +  CDS            SmR: aminoglycoside adenylyltransferase (Murphy, 1985); aadA; confers resistance to spectinomycin and streptomycin
   1742..2330    +  rep_origin     ori: high-copy-number ColE1/pMB1/pBR322/pUC origin of replication
   2513..2605    +  CDS            lacI (fragment): lac repressor; lacI; The lac repressor binds to the lac operator to inhibit transcription in E. coli. This inhibition can be relieved by adding lactose or isopropyl-β-D-thiogalactopyranoside (IPTG).
   2660..2687    -  terminator     rrnB T2 terminator: transcription terminator T2 from the E. coli rrnB gene
   2819..2862    +  terminator     rrnB T1 terminator: Escherichia coli rrnB; transcription terminator T1 from the E. coli rrnB gene
>Addgene plasmid #48403 | pFUSB4_AGAT | depositor full sequence | sequence record 70103 | Full Sequence
ATGTTTTCCCAGTCACGACGTTGTAAAACGACGGCCAGTCTTAAGCGTCTCATGGCCTGACCCCGGACCA
AGTGGTGGCCTATCGCCAGCAACATTGGCGGCAAGCAAGCGCTCGAAACGGTGCAGCGGCTGTTGCCGGT
GCTGTGCCAGGACCATGGCCTGACCCCGGACCAAGTGGTGGCTATCGCCAGCAACAATGGCGGCAAGCAA
GCGCTCGAAACGGTGCAGCGGCTGTTGCCGGTGCTGTGCCAGGACCATGGCCTGACCCCGGACCAAGTGG
TGGCTATCGCCAGCAACATTGGCGGCAAGCAAGCGCTCGAAACGGTGCAGCGGCTGTTGCCGGTGCTGTG
CCAGGACCATGGCCTGACCCCGGACCAAGTGGTGGCTATCGCCAGCAACGGTGGCGGCAAGCAAGCGCTC
GAAACGGTGCAGCGGCTGTTGCCGGTGCTGTGCCAGGACCATGGCCTGACCCCGGACCAAGTGGTGGCTA
TCGAGACGTCTAGACCAGCCAGGACAGAAATGCCTCGACTTCGCTGCTACCCAAGGTTGCCGGGTGACGC
ACACCGTGGAAACGGATGAAGGCACGAACCCAGTGGACATAAGCCTGTTCGGTTCGTAAGCTGTAATGCA
AGTAGCGTATGCGCTCACGCAACTGGTCCAGAACCTTGACCGAACGCAGCGGTGGTAACGGCGCAGTGGC
GGTTTTCATGGCTTGTTATGACTGTTTTTTTGGGGTACAGTCTATGCCTCGGGCATCCAAGCAGCAAGCG
CGTTACGCCGTGGGTCGATGTTTGATGTTATGGAGCAGCAACGATGTTACGCAGCAGGGCAGTCGCCCTA
AAACAAAGTTAAACATTATGAGGGAAGCGGTGATCGCCGAAGTATCGACTCAACTATCAGAGGTAGTTGG
CGTCATCGAGCGCCATCTCGAACCGACGTTGCTGGCCGTACATTTGTACGGCTCCGCAGTGGATGGCGGC
CTGAAGCCACACAGTGATATTGATTTGCTGGTTACGGTGACCGTAAGGCTTGATGAAACAACGCGGCGAG
CTTTGATCAACGACCTTTTGGAAACTTCGGCTTCCCCTGGAGAGAGCGAGATTCTCCGCGCTGTAGAAGT
CACCATTGTTGTGCACGACGACATCATTCCGTGGCGTTATCCAGCTAAGCGCGAACTGCAATTTGGAGAA
TGGCAGCGCAATGACATTCTTGCAGGTATCTTCGAGCCAGCCACGATCGACATTGATCTGGCTATCTTGC
TGACAAAAGCAAGAGAACATAGCGTTGCCTTGGTAGGTCCAGCGGCGGAGGAACTCTTTGATCCGGTTCC
TGAACAGGATCTATTTGAGGCGCTAAATGAAACCTTAACGCTATGGAACTCGCCGCCCGACTGGGCTGGC
GATGAGCGAAATGTAGTGCTTACGTTGTCCCGCATTTGGTACAGCGCAGTAACCGGCAAAATCGCGCCGA
AGGATGTCGCTGCCGACTGGGCAATGGAGCGCCTGCCGGCCCAGTATCAGCCCGTCATACTTGAAGCTAG
ACAGGCTTATCTTGGACAAGAAGAAGATCGCTTGGCCTCGCGCGCAGATCAGTTGGAAGAATTTGTCCAC
TACGTGAAAGGCGAGATCACCAAGGTAGTCGGCAAATAACCCTCGAGCCACCCATGACCAAAATCCCTTA
ACGTGAGTTACGCGTCGTTCCACTGAGCGTCAGACCCCGTAGAAAAGATCAAAGGATCTTCTTGAGATCC
TTTTTTTCTGCGCGTAATCTGCTGCTTGCAAACAAAAAAACCACCGCTACCAGCGGTGGTTTGTTTGCCG
GATCAAGAGCTACCAACTCTTTTTCCGAAGGTAACTGGCTTCAGCAGAGCGCAGATACCAAATACTGTCC
TTCTAGTGTAGCCGTAGTTAGGCCACCACTTCAAGAACTCTGTAGCACCGCCTACATACCTCGCTCTGCT
AATCCTGTTACCAGTGGCTGCTGCCAGTGGCGATAAGTCGTGTCTTACCGGGTTGGACTCAAGACGATAG
TTACCGGATAAGGCGCAGCGGTCGGGCTGAACGGGGGGTTCGTGCACACAGCCCAGCTTGGAGCGAACGA
CCTACACCGAACTGAGATACCTACAGCGTGAGCATTGAGAAAGCGCCACGCTTCCCGAAGGGAGAAAGGC
GGACAGGTATCCGGTAAGCGGCAGGGTCGGAACAGGAGAGCGCACGAGGGAGCTTCCAGGGGGAAACGCC
TGGTATCTTTATAGTCCTGTCGGGTTTCGCCACCTCTGACTTGAGCGTCGATTTTTGTGATGCTCGTCAG
GGGGGCGGAGCCTATGGAAAAACGCCAGCAACGCGGCCTTTTTACGGTTCCTGGCCTTTTGCTGGCCTTT
TGCTCACATGTTCTTTCCTGCGTTATCCCCTGATTCTGTGGATAACCGTATTACCGCCTTTGAGTGAGCT
GATACCGCTCGCCGCAGCCGAACGACCGAGCGCAGCGAGTCAGTGAGCGAGGAAGCGGAAGAGCGCCCAA
TACGCAAACCGCCTCTCCCCGCGCGTTGGCCGATTCATTAATGCAGCTGGCACGACAGGTTTCCCGACTG
GAAAGCGGGCAGTGAGCGCAACGCAATTAATACGCGTACCGCTAGCCAGGAAGAGTTTGTAGAAACGCAA
AAAGGCCATCCGTCAGGATGGCCTTCTGCTTAGTTTGATGCCTGGCAGTTTATGGCGGGCGTCCTGCCCG
CCACCCTCCGGGCCGTTGCTTCACAACGTTCAAATCCGCTCCCGGCGGATTTGTCCTACTCAGGAGAGCG
TTCACCGACAAACAACAGATAAAACGAAAGGCCCAGTCTTCCGACTGAGCCTTTCGTTTTATTTGATGCC
TGGCAGTTCCCTACTCTCGCGTTAACGCTAGCATGG
