>Addgene plasmid #48403 | pFUSB4_AGAT | addgene partial sequence | sequence record 70747 | pCR8_F1 5'-ttgatgcctggcagttccct-3'
TCACGACGTTGTAAAACGACGGCCAGTCTTAAGCGTCTCATGGCCTGACCCCGGACCAAGTGGTGGCTAT
CGCCAGCAACATTGGCGGCAAGCAAGCGCTCGAAACGGTGCAGCGGCTGTTGCCGGTGCTGTGCCAGGAC
CATGGCCTGACCCCGGACCAAGTGGTGGCTATCGCCAGCAACAATGGCGGCAAGCAAGCGCTCGAAACGG
TGCAGCGGCTGTTGCCGGTGCTGTGCCAGGACCATGGCCTGACCCCGGACCAAGTGGTGGCTATCGCCAG
CAACATTGGCGGCAAGCAAGCGCTCGAAACGGTGCAGCGGCTGTTGCCGGTGCTGTGCCAGGACCATGGC
CTGACCCCGGACCAAGTGGTGGCTATCGCCAGCAACGGTGGCGGCAAGCAAGCGCTCGAAACGGTGCAGC
GGCTGTTGCCGGTGCTGTGCCAGGACCATGGCCTGACCCCGGACCAAGTGGTGGCTATCGAGACGTCTAG
ACCAGCCAGGACAGAAATGCCTCGACTTCGCTGCTACCCAAGGTTGCCGGGTGACGCACACCGTGGAAAC
GGATGAAGGCACGAACCCAGTGGACATAAGCCTGTTCGGTTCGTAAGCTGTAATGCAAGTAGCGTATGCG
CTCACGCAACTGGTCCAGAACCTTGACCGAACGCAGCGGTGGTAACGGCGCAGTGGCGGTTTTCATGGCT
TGTTATGACTGTTTTTTTGGGGTACAGTCTATGCCTCGGGCATCCAAGCAGCAAGCGCGTTACGCCGTGG
GTCGATGTTTGATGTTATGGAGCAGCAACGATGTTACGCAGCAGGGCAGTCGCCCTAAAACAAAGTTAAA
CATTATGA
